Addgene plasmid #34816: pQTEV-COASY
Depositing lab: Konrad Buessow. Depositing organization: Max Planck Institute for Molecular Genetics. Publication: Structural genomics of human proteins--target selection and generation of a public catalogue of expression clones. Bussow K, Scheich C, Sievert V, Harttig U, Schultz J, Simon B, Bork P, Lehrach H, Heinemann U. Microb Cell Fact. 2005 Jul 5;4:21. doi: 10.1186/1475-2859-4-21. PubMed 15998469.
Backbone
  Vector backbone: pQTEV
  Backbone size w/o insert (bp): 4700
  Vector type: Bacterial Expression
Growth in bacteria
  Bacterial resistance: Ampicillin, 100 μg/mL
  Growth temperature: 37°C
  Growth strain: Rosetta
  Copy number: Unknown
Gene/Insert
  Gene/Insert name: Coenzyme A synthase (alt name: PSFEp250A053)
  Species: H. sapiens (human)
  Insert size (bp): 882
  GenBank ID: AAF87955 DQ000551
  Entrez Gene: COASY (a.k.a. DPCK, NBIA6, NBP, PCH12, PPAT, UKR1, pOV-2)
  Tag / fusion protein: His (N terminal on backbone); TEV (N terminal on backbone)
  Cloning method: Restriction Enzyme; 5′ cloning site BamHI (not destroyed); 3′ cloning site NotI (not destroyed)
  Sequencing primers: 5′ TGAGCGGATAACAATTTCACACAG; 3′ GGCAACCGAGCGTTCTGAAC
Terms and licenses: Academic/Nonprofit Terms; Industry Terms: Not Available to Industry
Depositor comments: The vector pQTEV is derived from Qiagen pQE-2 and contains an inactive chloramphenicol resistance gene sequence. The Rosetta bacterial strain contains an additional plasmid. The second plasmid, pRARE, provides rare tRNAs for overexpression of recombinant proteins. It has 4694 bp and is chloramphenicol resistence.
How to cite: pQTEV-COASY was a gift from Konrad Buessow (Addgene plasmid # 34816 ; http://n2t.net/addgene:34816 ; RRID:Addgene_34816)
