[The description below was written by a language model from this plasmid's Addgene catalogue record and pLannotate feature annotations shown in this document.]
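Description:
pQTEV-COASY is a bacterial expression plasmid that carries a fragment of human coenzyme A synthase (COASY) in the pQTEV backbone, a derivative of Qiagen pQE-2. It was made as part of a structural genomics effort that built a public catalogue of human protein expression clones. The full depositor sequence is 5,582 nt. This fits the stated backbone of about 4.7 kb plus the 882 bp insert, which was cloned between BamHI and NotI sites that both remain intact. The plasmid replicates from a ColE1/pMB1-type origin, with an adjacent pBR322 bom region and only a remnant of rop, and it is selected with ampicillin through the bla gene.

Expression is driven by the bacteriophage T5 promoter, which is recognised by E. coli RNA polymerase and controlled by lac operator sequences. The plasmid supplies its own lac repressor from a lacI gene under the strengthened lacIq promoter, so transcription stays repressed until IPTG is added. The reading frame begins with an N-terminal 7xHis tag for metal-affinity purification. According to the catalogue entry, a TEV protease site follows the tag so that it can be removed, although the feature table does not annotate this site separately. The COASY segment is annotated as a fragment rather than the whole bifunctional enzyme, which catalyses the phosphopantetheine adenylyltransferase and dephospho-CoA kinase steps of CoA biosynthesis. The record does not state which domain the fragment covers. The lambda t0 terminator closes the expression unit. Downstream lies a cat sequence with a partial promoter, followed by the rrnB T1 terminator, and the depositor describes this chloramphenicol resistance sequence as inactive. The clone is supplied in the Rosetta strain, whose separate chloramphenicol-resistant pRARE plasmid provides rare tRNAs to support overexpression of the human protein.
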