Features (pLannotate 1.2.2; 17 found; start..end, strand, type, name):
     10..54      +  promoter       T5 promoter: bacteriophage T5 promoter for E. coli RNA polymerase, with embedded lac operator
     62..78      +  protein_bind   lac operator: The lac repressor binds to the lac operator to inhibit transcription in E. coli. This inhibition can be relieved by adding lactose or isopropyl-β-D-thiogalactopyranoside (IPTG). lac repressor encoded by lacI
    121..141     +  CDS            7xHis: 6xHis affinity tag
    163..993     +  CDS            COASY (fragment): COASY_HUMAN - Experimental evidence at protein level: Swiss-Prot protein existence level 1. Bifunctional enzyme that catalyzes the fourth and fifth sequential steps of CoA biosynthetic pathway. The fourth reaction is catalyzed by the phosphopantetheine adenylyltransferase, coded by the coaD domain; the fifth reaction is catalyzed by the dephospho-CoA kinase, coded by the coaE domain. May act as a point of CoA biosynthesis regulation. From Homo sapiens (Human).
   1039..1133    +  terminator     lambda t0 terminator: transcription terminator from phage lambda
   1148..1176    +  promoter       cat promoter (fragment): promoter of the E. coli cat gene encoding chloramphenicol acetyltransferase
   1177..1833    +  CDS            cat: CAT_ECOLX - Experimental evidence at protein level: Swiss-Prot protein existence level 1. This enzyme is an effector of chloramphenicol resistance in bacteria. From Escherichia coli. This protein is used as a marker in many commonly used cloning vectors, such as pACYC184.
   1901..1987    +  terminator     rrnB T1 terminator: Escherichia coli rrnB; transcription terminator T1 from the E. coli rrnB gene
   2010..2027    -  promoter       tet promoter (fragment): E. coli promoter for tetracycline efflux protein gene
   2046..2067    -  protein_bind   CAP binding site: CAP binding activates transcription in the presence of cAMP. E. coli catabolite activator protein
   2080..3162    -  CDS            lacI: lac repressor; lacI; The lac repressor binds to the lac operator to inhibit transcription in E. coli. This inhibition can be relieved by adding lactose or isopropyl-β-D-thiogalactopyranoside (IPTG).
   3163..3240    -  promoter       lacIq promoter: lacI (mutant); In the lacIq allele, a single base change in the promoter boosts expression of the lacI gene about 10-fold.
   3289..3330    +  CDS            rop (fragment): Rop protein, which maintains plasmids at low copy number; rop
   3432..3572    +  misc_feature   bom: basis of mobility region from pBR322
   3758..4346    -  rep_origin     ori: high-copy-number ColE1/pMB1/pBR322/pUC origin of replication
   4517..5377    -  CDS            AmpR: β-lactamase; bla; confers resistance to ampicillin, carbenicillin, and related antibiotics
   5378..5482    -  promoter       AmpR promoter: bla
>Addgene plasmid #34816 | pQTEV-COASY | depositor full sequence | sequence record 41880 | Author sequence
CTCGAGAAATCATAAAAAATTTATTTGCTTTGTGAGCGGATAACAATTATAATAGATTCAATTGTGAGCG
GATAACAATTTCACACAGAATTCATTAAAGAGGAGAAATTAACTATGAAACATCACCATCACCATCACCA
TAGCGATTACGACATCCCCACTACTGAGAATCTTTATTTTCAGGGATCCGCCATCAACCGCTTCCGCCTT
GAGAATGACCTGGAGGAACTTGCTTTGTACCAGATCCAGCTGCTGAAGGACCTCAGACATACGGAGAATG
AAGAGGACAAAGTCAGCTCCTCCAGCTTCCGCCAGCGAATGTTGGGGAACCTGCTTCGGCCTCCATATGA
AAGGCCAGAGCTCCCCACATGTCTCTATGTAATTGGGCTGACTGGCATCAGTGGCTCTGGGAAGAGCTCA
ATAGCTCAGCGACTGAAGGGCCTGGGGGCGTTTGTCATTGACAGTGACCACCTGGGTCATCGGGCCTATG
CCCCAGGTGGCCCTGCCTACCAGCCTGTGGTGGAGGCCTTTGGAACAGATATTCTCCATAAAGATGGCAT
CATCAACAGGAAGGTCCTAGGCAGCCGGGTGTTTGGGAATAAGAAGCAGCTGAAGATACTCACGGACATT
ATGTGGCCAATTATCGCAAAGCTGGCCCGAGAGGAGATGGATCGGGCTGTGGCTGAGGGAAAGCGTGTGT
GTGTGATTGATGCCGCTGTGTTGCTTGAAGCCGGCTGGCAGAACCTGGTCCATGAGGTGTGGACTGCTGT
CATCCCAGAGACTGAGGCTGTAAGACGCATTGTGGAGAGGGATGGCCTCAGTGAAGCCGCGGCTCAAAGC
CGGCTGCAGAGCCAGATGAGCGGGCAGCAGCTTGTGGAACAGAGCCACGTGGTGCTCAGCACCTTGTGGG
AGCCGCATATCACCCAACGCCAGGTGGAGAAAGCCTGGGCCCTCTTGCAGAAGCGCATTCCCAAGACTCA
TCAGGCCCTCGACTGAGCGGCCGCTCGACCTGCAGCCAAGCTTAATTAGCTGAGCTTGGACTCCTGTTGA
TAGATCCAGTAATGACCTCAGAACTCCATCTGGATTTGTTCAGAACGCTCGGTTGCCGCCGGGCGTTTTT
TATTGGTGAGAATCCAAGCTAGCTTGGCGAGATTTTCAGGAGCTAAGGAAGCTAAAATGGAGAAAAAAAT
CACTGGATATACCACCGTTGATATATCCCAATGGCATCGTAAAGAACATTTTGAGGCATTTCAGTCAGTT
GCTCAATGTACCTATAACCAGACCGTTCAGCTGGATATTACGGCCTTTTTAAAGACCGTAAAGAAAAATA
AGCACAAGTTTTATCCGGCCTTTATTCACATTCTTGCCCGCCTGATGAATGCTCATCCGGAATTTCGTAT
GGCAATGAAAGACGGTGAGCTGGTGATATGGGATAGTGTTCACCCTTGTTACACCGTTTTCCATGAGCAA
ACTGAAACGTTTTCATCGCTCTGGAGTGAATACCACGACGATTTCCGGCAGTTTCTACACATATATTCGC
AAGATGTGGCGTGTTACGGTGAAAACCTGGCCTATTTCCCTAAAGGGTTTATTGAGAATATGTTTTTCGT
CTCAGCCAATCCCTGGGTGAGTTTCACCAGTTTTGATTTAAACGTGGCCAATATGGACAACTTCTTCGCC
CCCGTTTTCACCATGGGCAAATATTATACGCAAGGCGACAAGGTGCTGATGCCGCTGGCGATTCAGGTTC
ATCATGCCGTTTGTGATGGCTTCCATGTCGGCAGAATGCTTAATGAATTACAACAGTACTGCGATGAGTG
GCAGGGCGGGGCGTAATTTTTTTAAGGCAGTTATTGGTGCCCTTAAACGCCTGGGGTAATGACTCTCTAG
CTTGAGGCATCAAATAAAACGAAAGGCTCAGTCGAAAGACTGGGCCTTTCGTTTTATCTGTTGTTTGTCG
GTGAACGCTCTCCTGAGTAGGACAAATCCGCCCTCTAGATTACGTGCAGTCGATGATAAGCTGTCAAACA
TGAGAATTGTGCCTAATGAGTGAGCTAACTTACATTAATTGCGTTGCGCTCACTGCCCGCTTTCCAGTCG
GGAAACCTGTCGTGCCAGCTGCATTAATGAATCGGCCAACGCGCGGGGAGAGGCGGTTTGCGTATTGGGC
GCCAGGGTGGTTTTTCTTTTCACCAGTGAGACGGGCAACAGCTGATTGCCCTTCACCGCCTGGCCCTGAG
AGAGTTGCAGCAAGCGGTCCACGCTGGTTTGCCCCAGCAGGCGAAAATCCTGTTTGATGGTGGTTAACGG
CGGGATATAACATGAGCTGTCTTCGGTATCGTCGTATCCCACTACCGAGATATCCGCACCAACGCGCAGC
CCGGACTCGGTAATGGCGCGCATTGCGCCCAGCGCCATCTGATCGTTGGCAACCAGCATCGCAGTGGGAA
CGATGCCCTCATTCAGCATTTGCATGGTTTGTTGAAAACCGGACATGGCACTCCAGTCGCCTTCCCGTTC
CGCTATCGGCTGAATTTGATTGCGAGTGAGATATTTATGCCAGCCAGCCAGACGCAGACGCGCCGAGACA
GAACTTAATGGGCCCGCTAACAGCGCGATTTGCTGGTGACCCAATGCGACCAGATGCTCCACGCCCAGTC
GCGTACCGTCTTCATGGGAGAAAATAATACTGTTGATGGGTGTCTGGTCAGAGACATCAAGAAATAACGC
CGGAACATTAGTGCAGGCAGCTTCCACAGCAATGGCATCCTGGTCATCCAGCGGATAGTTAATGATCAGC
CCACTGACGCGTTGCGCGAGAAGATTGTGCACCGCCGCTTTACAGGCTTCGACGCCGCTTCGTTCTACCA
TCGACACCACCACGCTGGCACCCAGTTGATCGGCGCGAGATTTAATCGCCGCGACAATTTGCGACGGCGC
GTGCAGGGCCAGACTGGAGGTGGCAACGCCAATCAGCAACGACTGTTTGCCCGCCAGTTGTTGTGCCACG
CGGTTGGGAATGTAATTCAGCTCCGCCATCGCCGCTTCCACTTTTTCCCGCGTTTTCGCAGAAACGTGGC
TGGCCTGGTTCACCACGCGGGAAACGGTCTGATAAGAGACACCGGCATACTCTGCGACATCGTATAACGT
TACTGGTTTCACATTCACCACCCTGAATTGACTCTCTTCCGGGCGCTATCATGCCATACCGCGAAAGGTT
TTGCACCATTCGATGGTGTCGGAATTTCGGGCAGCGTTGGGTCCTGGCCACGGGTGCGCATGATCTAGAG
CTGCCTCGCGCGTTTCGGTGATGACGGTGAAAACCTCTGACACATGCAGCTCCCGGAGACGGTCACAGCT
TGTCTGTAAGCGGATGCCGGGAGCAGACAAGCCCGTCAGGGCGCGTCAGCGGGTGTTGGCGGGTGTCGGG
GCGCAGCCATGACCCAGTCACGTAGCGATAGCGGAGTGTATACTGGCTTAACTATGCGGCATCAGAGCAG
ATTGTACTGAGAGTGCACCACATGCGGTGTGAAATACCGCACAGATGCGTAAGGAGAAAATACCGCATCA
GGCGCTCTTCCGCTTCCTCGCTCACTGACTCGCTGCGCTCGGTCGTTCGGCTGCGGCGAGCGGTATCAGC
TCACTCAAAGGCGGTAATACGGTTATCCACAGAATCAGGGGATAACGCAGGAAAGAACATGTGAGCAAAA
GGCCAGCAAAAGGCCAGGAACCGTAAAAAGGCCGCGTTGCTGGCGTTTTTCCATAGGCTCCGCCCCCCTG
ACGAGCATCACAAAAATCGACGCTCAAGTCAGAGGTGGCGAAACCCGACAGGACTATAAAGATACCAGGC
GTTTCCCCCTGGAAGCTCCCTCGTGCGCTCTCCTGTTCCGACCCTGCCGCTTACCGGATACCTGTCCGCC
TTTCTCCCTTCGGGAAGCGTGGCGCTTTCTCATAGCTCACGCTGTAGGTATCTCAGTTCGGTGTAGGTCG
TTCGCTCCAAGCTGGGCTGTGTGCACGAACCCCCCGTTCAGCCCGACCGCTGCGCCTTATCCGGTAACTA
TCGTCTTGAGTCCAACCCGGTAAGACACGACTTATCGCCACTGGCAGCAGCCACTGGTAACAGGATTAGC
AGAGCGAGGTATGTAGGCGGTGCTACAGAGTTCTTGAAGTGGTGGCCTAACTACGGCTACACTAGAAGGA
CAGTATTTGGTATCTGCGCTCTGCTGAAGCCAGTTACCTTCGGAAAAAGAGTTGGTAGCTCTTGATCCGG
CAAACAAACCACCGCTGGTAGCGGTGGTTTTTTTGTTTGCAAGCAGCAGATTACGCGCAGAAAAAAAGGA
TCTCAAGAAGATCCTTTGATCTTTTCTACGGGGTCTGACGCTCAGTGGAACGAAAACTCACGTTAAGGGA
TTTTGGTCATGAGATTATCAAAAAGGATCTTCACCTAGATCCTTTTAAATTAAAAATGAAGTTTTAAATC
AATCTAAAGTATATATGAGTAAACTTGGTCTGACAGTTACCAATGCTTAATCAGTGAGGCACCTATCTCA
GCGATCTGTCTATTTCGTTCATCCATAGTTGCCTGACTCCCCGTCGTGTAGATAACTACGATACGGGAGG
GCTTACCATCTGGCCCCAGTGCTGCAATGATACCGCGAGACCCACGCTCACCGGCTCCAGATTTATCAGC
AATAAACCAGCCAGCCGGAAGGGCCGAGCGCAGAAGTGGTCCTGCAACTTTATCCGCCTCCATCCAGTCT
ATTAATTGTTGCCGGGAAGCTAGAGTAAGTAGTTCGCCAGTTAATAGTTTGCGCAACGTTGTTGCCATTG
CTACAGGCATCGTGGTGTCACGCTCGTCGTTTGGTATGGCTTCATTCAGCTCCGGTTCCCAACGATCAAG
GCGAGTTACATGATCCCCCATGTTGTGCAAAAAAGCGGTTAGCTCCTTCGGTCCTCCGATCGTTGTCAGA
AGTAAGTTGGCCGCAGTGTTATCACTCATGGTTATGGCAGCACTGCATAATTCTCTTACTGTCATGCCAT
CCGTAAGATGCTTTTCTGTGACTGGTGAGTACTCAACCAAGTCATTCTGAGAATAGTGTATGCGGCGACC
GAGTTGCTCTTGCCCGGCGTCAATACGGGATAATACCGCGCCACATAGCAGAACTTTAAAAGTGCTCATC
ATTGGAAAACGTTCTTCGGGGCGAAAACTCTCAAGGATCTTACCGCTGTTGAGATCCAGTTCGATGTAAC
CCACTCGTGCACCCAACTGATCTTCAGCATCTTTTACTTTCACCAGCGTTTCTGGGTGAGCAAAAACAGG
AAGGCAAAATGCCGCAAAAAAGGGAATAAGGGCGACACGGAAATGTTGAATACTCATACTCTTCCTTTTT
CAATATTATTGAAGCATTTATCAGGGTTATTGTCTCATGAGCGGATACATATTTGAATGTATTTAGAAAA
ATAAACAAATAGGGGTTCCGCGCACATTTCCCCGAAAAGTGCCACCTGACGTCTAAGAAACCATTATTAT
CATGACATTAACCTATAAAAATAGGCGTATCACGAGGCCCTTTCGTCTTCAC
