>Addgene plasmid #34816 | pQTEV-COASY | addgene partial sequence | sequence record 61167 | pQE-Fwd 5'-CCCGAAAAGTGCCACCTG-3'
AAATAGGCGTATCACGAGGCCCTTTCGTCTTCACCTCGAGAAATCATAAAAAATTTATTTGCTTTGTGAG
CGGATAACAATTATAATAGATTCAATTGTGAGCGGATAACAATTTCACACAGAATTCATTAAAGAGGAGA
AATTAACTATGAAACATCACCATCACCATCACCATAGCGATTACGACATCCCCACTACTGAGAATCTTTA
TTTTCAGGGATCCGCCATCAACCGCTTCCGCCTTGAGAATGACCTGGAGGAACTTGCTTTGTACCAGATC
CAGCTGCTGAAGGACCTCAGACATACGGAGAATGAAGAGGACAAAGTCAGCTCCTCCAGCTTCCGCCAGC
GAATGTTGGGGAACCTGCTTCGGCCTCCATATGAAAGGCCAGAGCTCCCCACATGTCTCTATGTAATTGG
GCTGACTGGCATCAGTGGCTCTGGGAAGAGCTCAATAGCTCAGCGACTGAAGGGCCTGGGGGCGTTTGTC
ATTGACAGTGACCACCTGGGTCATCGGGCCTATGCCCCAGGTGGCCCTGCCTACCAGCCTGTGGTGGAGG
CCTTTGGAACAGATATTCTCCATAAAGATGGCATCATCAACAGGAAGGTCCTAGGCAGCCGGGTGTTTGG
GAATAAGAAGCAGCTGAAGATACTCACGGACATTATGTGGCCAATTATCGCAAAGCTGGCCCGAGAGGAG
ATGGATCGGGCTGTGGCTGAGGGAAAGCGTGTGTGTGTGATTGATGCCGCTGTGTTGCTTGAAGCCGGCT
GGCAGAACCTGGTCCATGAGGTGTGGACT
